Addgene plasmid #212673: pCW-HA-hRb-delta-CDK-puro
Purpose: Express tagged hRb delta-CDK phosphosite mutant
Depositing lab: Yumi Konagaya & Tobias Meyer. Depositing organization: Cornell University. Publication: An intermediate Rb-E2F activity state safeguards proliferation commitment. Konagaya Y, Rosenthal D, Ratnayeke N, Fan Y, Meyer T. Nature. 2024 Jul;631(8020):424-431. doi: 10.1038/s41586-024-07554-2. Epub 2024 Jun 26. PubMed 38926571.
Backbone
  Vector backbone: pCW
  Vector type: Lentiviral
  Selectable markers: Puromycin
Growth in bacteria
  Bacterial resistance: Ampicillin, 100 μg/mL
  Growth temperature: 30°C
  Growth strain: NEB Stable
  Copy number: High Copy
Gene/Insert
  Gene/Insert name: Rb
  Species: H. sapiens (human)
  Mutation: All 15 CDK phospho-sites are mutated to alanines
  Entrez Gene: RB1 (a.k.a. OSRC, PPP1R130, RB, p105-Rb, p110-RB1, pRb, pp110)
  Promoter: TRE
  Tag / fusion protein: HA (N terminal on insert)
  Cloning method: Gibson Cloning
Terms and licenses: Academic/Nonprofit Terms; Industry Terms: Not Available to Industry
How to cite: pCW-HA-hRb-delta-CDK-puro was a gift from Yumi Konagaya & Tobias Meyer (Addgene plasmid # 212673 ; http://n2t.net/addgene:212673 ; RRID:Addgene_212673)
