[The description below was written by a language model from this plasmid's Addgene catalogue record and pLannotate feature annotations shown in this document.]
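Description:
pCW-HA-hRb-delta-CDK-puro is a doxycycline-inducible, all-in-one lentiviral expression plasmid built on the pCW backbone for conditional expression of a phosphorylation-resistant human retinoblastoma protein. It is propagated in E. coli through a high-copy ColE1/pUC-type origin with ampicillin selection (AmpR, β-lactamase). The viral portion has a third-generation, self-inactivating layout. An RSV promoter fused to a truncated HIV-1 5' LTR drives the genomic RNA. This is followed by the Ψ packaging signal with a gag fragment, the RRE for Rev-dependent nuclear export, a cPPT/CTS, a WPRE fragment to boost transcript expression, and a ΔU3 3' LTR. An SV40 poly(A) signal and SV40 origin lie downstream of the 3' LTR.

The payload consists of two transcription units. A tight TRE promoter (seven tet operators plus a minimal CMV promoter) drives human RB1 carrying an N-terminal HA epitope. The annotation detects this as a short fragment of a 3xHA tag, consistent with a single HA copy. According to the record, all 15 CDK phosphorylation sites in Rb are mutated to alanine, so the protein should not be inactivated by CDK phosphorylation. Downstream, a constitutive human PGK promoter drives a puromycin resistance gene followed by an rtTA3-type reverse tetracycline transactivator. The element linking these two coding sequences is not annotated. Because the transactivator is supplied from the same provirus, transduced cells can be selected with puromycin and induced with doxycycline without a second vector. The stated purpose is to express the tagged delta-CDK Rb mutant, and the associated publication concerns Rb-E2F activity and the commitment to proliferation.
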