Features (pLannotate 1.2.2; 27 found; start..end, strand, type, name):
     41..158     +  misc_feature   cPPT/CTS: central polypurine tract and central termination sequence of HIV-1
    212..526     +  promoter       tight TRE promoter: Tet-responsive promoter PTight, consisting of seven tet operator sequences followed by the minimal CMV promoter
    552..578     +  CDS            3xHA (fragment): three tandem HA epitope tags
    612..3392    +  CDS            RB1: RB_HUMAN - Experimental evidence at protein level: Swiss-Prot protein existence level 1. (Microbial infection) In case of viral infections, interactions with SV40 large T antigen, HPV E7 protein or adenovirus E1A protein induce the disassembly of RB1-E2F1 complex thereby disrupting RB1's activity. From Homo sapiens (Human).
   3413..3923    +  promoter       hPGK promoter: human phosphoglycerate kinase 1 promoter
   3933..4529    +  CDS            PuroR (fragment): puromycin N-acetyltransferase; pac from Streptomyces; confers resistance to puromycin
   4584..5281    +  CDS            rtTA3 (fragment): reverse tetracycline transactivator 3 activates expression from Tet-responsive promoters in the presence of doxycycline
   5211..5321    +  CDS            VP48: 3 tandem repeats of the minimal activation domain of herpes simplex virus VP16 (Cheng et al., 2013)
   5357..5905    +  misc_feature   WPRE (fragment): woodchuck hepatitis virus posttranscriptional regulatory element
   5931..6002    +  CDS            nef (fragment): NEF_HV1Z2 - Experimental evidence at protein level: Swiss-Prot protein existence level 1. Extracellular Nef protein targets CD4(+) T-lymphocytes for apoptosis by interacting with CXCR4 surface receptors. From Human immunodeficiency virus type 1 group M subtype D (isolate Z2/CDC-Z34) (HIV-1).
   6004..6237    +  LTR            3' LTR (ΔU3): self-inactivating 3' long terminal repeat (LTR) from HIV-1
   6309..6430    +  polyA_signal   SV40 poly(A) signal: SV40 polyadenylation signal
   6470..6605    +  rep_origin     SV40 ori: SV40 origin of replication
   6613..6676    +  promoter       AmpR promoter: bla
   6677..7537    +  CDS            AmpR: β-lactamase; bla; confers resistance to ampicillin, carbenicillin, and related antibiotics
   7708..8296    +  rep_origin     ori: high-copy-number ColE1/pMB1/pBR322/pUC origin of replication
   8479..8571    +  CDS            lacI (fragment): lac repressor; lacI; The lac repressor binds to the lac operator to inhibit transcription in E. coli. This inhibition can be relieved by adding lactose or isopropyl-β-D-thiogalactopyranoside (IPTG).
   8584..8605    +  protein_bind   CAP binding site: CAP binding activates transcription in the presence of cAMP. E. coli catabolite activator protein
   8620..8650    +  promoter       lac promoter: promoter for the E. coli lac operon
   8658..8674    +  protein_bind   lac operator: The lac repressor binds to the lac operator to inhibit transcription in E. coli. This inhibition can be relieved by adding lactose or isopropyl-β-D-thiogalactopyranoside (IPTG). lac repressor encoded by lacI
   8719..8737    +  promoter       T3 promoter: promoter for bacteriophage T3 RNA polymerase
   8765..8991    +  promoter       RSV promoter: Rous sarcoma virus enhancer/promoter
   8992..9172    +  LTR            5' LTR (truncated): truncated 5' long terminal repeat (LTR) from HIV-1
   9219..9344    +  misc_feature   HIV-1 Ψ: packaging signal of human immunodeficiency virus type 1
   9328..9691    +  CDS            HIV-1 gag (fragment): gag protein from human immunodeficiency virus 1; gag
   9837..10070   +  misc_feature   RRE: The Rev response element (RRE) of HIV-1 allows for Rev-dependent mRNA export from the nucleus to the cytoplasm.
  10447..10471   +  CDS            Rev (fragment): human immunodeficiency virus 1 (HIV-1) Rev protein; rev; enhances nuclear export of unspliced and incompletely spliced viral mRNAs
>Addgene plasmid #212673 | pCW-HA-hRb-delta-CDK-puro | addgene full sequence | sequence record 420498 | Addgene NGS Result
AATTCTCGACCTCGAGACAAATGGCAGTATTCATCCACAATTTTAAAAGAAAAGGGGGGATTGGGGGGTA
CAGTGCAGGGGAAAGAATAGTAGACATAATAGCAACAGACATACAAACTAAAGAATTACAAAAACAAATT
ACAAAAATTCAAAATTTTCGGGTTTATTACAGGGACAGCAGAGATCCACTTTGGCCGCGAATCGATATGT
CGAGTTTACTCCCTATCAGTGATAGAGAACGTATGTCGAGTTTACTCCCTATCAGTGATAGAGAACGATG
TCGAGTTTACTCCCTATCAGTGATAGAGAACGTATGTCGAGTTTACTCCCTATCAGTGATAGAGAACGTA
TGTCGAGTTTACTCCCTATCAGTGATAGAGAACGTATGTCGAGTTTATCCCTATCAGTGATAGAGAACGT
ATGTCGAGTTTACTCCCTATCAGTGATAGAGAACGTATGTCGAGGTAGGCGTGTACGGTGGGAGGCCTAT
ATAAGCAGAGCTCGTTTAGTGAACCGTCAGATCGCCTGGAGAATTGGCTAGCGCCACCATGTACCCATAC
GATGTTCCAGATTACGCTCTTATGGCCATGGAGGCCCGAATTCGGTCGACCCCGCCCAAAGCCCCCCGAA
AAACGGCCGCCACCGCCGCCGCTGCCGCCGCGGAACCCCCGGCACCGCCGCCGCCGCCCCCTCCTGAGGA
GGACCCAGAGCAGGACAGCGGCCCGGAGGACCTGCCTCTCGTCAGGCTTGAGTTTGAAGAAACAGAAGAA
CCTGATTTTACTGCATTATGTCAGAAATTAAAGATACCAGATCATGTCAGAGAGAGAGCTTGGTTAACTT
GGGAGAAAGTTTCATCTGTGGATGGAGTATTGGGAGGTTATATTCAAAAGAAAAAGGAACTGTGGGGAAT
CTGTATCTTTATTGCAGCAGTTGACCTAGATGAGATGTCGTTCACTTTTACTGAGCTACAGAAAAACATA
GAAATCAGTGTCCATAAATTCTTTAACTTACTAAAAGAAATTGATACCAGTACCAAAGTTGATAATGCTA
TGTCAAGACTGTTGAAGAAGTATGATGTATTGTTTGCACTCTTCAGCAAATTGGAAAGGACATGTGAACT
TATATATTTGACACAACCCAGCAGTTCGATATCTACTGAAATAAATTCTGCATTGGTGCTAAAAGTTTCT
TGGATCACATTTTTATTAGCTAAAGGGGAAGTATTACAAATGGAAGATGATCTGGTGATTTCATTTCAGT
TAATGCTATGTGTCCTTGACTATTTTATTAAACTCGCACCTCCCATGTTGCTCAAAGAACCATATAAAAC
AGCTGTTATACCCATTAATGGTGCACCTCGAGCACCCAGGCGAGGTCAGAACAGGAGTGCACGGATAGCA
AAACAACTAGAAAATGATACAAGAATTATTGAAGTTCTCTGTAAAGAACATGAATGTAATATAGATGAGG
TGAAAAATGTTTATTTCAAAAATTTTATACCTTTTATGAATTCTCTTGGACTTGTAACATCTAATGGACT
TCCAGAGGTTGAAAATCTTTCTAAACGATACGAAGAAATTTATCTTAAAAATAAAGATCTAGATGCAAGA
TTATTTTTGGATCATGATAAAACTCTTCAGACTGATTCTATAGACAGTTTTGAAACACAGAGAGCACCAC
GAAAAAGTAACCTTGATGAAGAGGTGAATGTAATTCCTCCACACGCTCCAGTTAGGACTGTTATGAACAC
TATCCAACAATTAATGATGATTTTAAATTCAGCAAGTGATCAACCTTCAGAAAATCTGATTTCCTATTTT
AACAACTGCACAGTGAATCCAAAAGAAAGTATACTGAAAAGAGTGAAGGATATAGGATACATCTTTAAAG
AGAAATTTGCTAAAGCTGTGGGACAGGGTTGTGTCGAAATTGGATCACAGCGATACAAACTTGGAGTTCG
CTTGTATTACCGAGTAATGGAATCCATGCTTAAATCAGAAGAAGAACGATTATCCATTCAAAATTTTAGC
AAACTTCTGAATGACAACATTTTTCATATGTCTTTATTGGCGTGCGCTCTTGAGGTTGTAATGGCCACAT
ATAGCAGAAGTACATCTCAGAATCTTGATTCTGGAACAGATTTGTCTTTCCCATGGATTCTGAATGTGCT
TAATTTAAAAGCCTTTGATTTTTACAAAGTGATCGAAAGTTTTATCAAAGCAGAAGGCAACTTGACAAGA
GAAATGATAAAACATTTAGAACGATGTGAACATCGAATCATGGAATCCCTTGCATGGCTCTCAGATTCAC
CTTTATTTGATCTTATTAAACAATCAAAGGACCGAGAAGGACCAACTGATCACCTTGAATCTGCTTGTCC
TCTTAATCTTCCTCTCCAGAATAATCACACTGCAGCAGATATGTATCTTGCTCCTGTAAGAGCTCCAAAG
AAAAAAGGTTCAACTACGCGTGTAAATTCTACTGCAAATGCAGAGACACAAGCAACCTCAGCCTTCCAGA
CCCAGAAGCCATTGAAATCTACCTCTCTTTCACTGTTTTATAAAAAAGTGTATCGGCTAGCCTATCTCCG
GCTAAATACACTTTGTGAACGCCTTCTGTCTGAGCACCCAGAATTAGAACATATCATCTGGACCCTTTTC
CAGCACACCCTGCAGAATGAGTATGAACTCATGAGAGACAGGCATTTGGACCAAATTATGATGTGTTCCA
TGTATGGCATATGCAAAGTGAAGAATATAGACCTTAAATTCAAAATCATTGTAACAGCATACAAGGATCT
TCCTCATGCTGTTCAGGAGACATTCAAACGTGTTTTGATCAAAGAAGAGGAGTATGATTCTATTATAGTA
TTCTATAACTCGGTCTTCATGCAGAGACTGAAAACAAATATTTTGCAGTATGCTTCCACCAGGCCCCCTA
CCTTGGCACCAATACCTCACATTCCTCGAGCCCCTTACAAGTTTCCTAGTGCACCCTTACGGATTCCTGG
AGGGAACATCTATATTGCACCCCTGAAGGCTCCATATAAAATTTCAGAAGGTCTGCCAGCACCAACAAAA
ATGGCTCCAAGATCAAGAATCTTAGTATCAATTGGTGAATCATTCGGGACTTCTGAGAAGTTCCAGAAAA
TAAATCAGATGGTATGTAACAGCGACCGTGTGCTCAAAAGAAGTGCTGAAGGAAGCAACCCTCCTAAACC
ACTGAAAAAACTACGCTTTGATATTGAAGGATCAGATGAAGCAGATGGAAGTAAACATCTCCCAGGAGAG
TCCAAATTTCAGCAGAAACTGGCAGAAATGACTTCTACTCGAACACGAATGCAAAAGCAGAAAATGAATG
ATAGCATGGATACCTCAAACAAGGAAGAGAAATGAACCGGTGAATTCGATCCGGGGTTGGGGTTGCGCCT
TTTCCAAGGCAGCCCTGGGTTTGCGCAGGGACGCGGCTGCTCTGGGCGTGGTTCCGGGAAACGCAGCGGC
GCCGACCCTGGGTCTCGCACATTCTTCACGTCCGTTCGCAGCGTCACCCGGATCTTCGCCGCTACCCTTG
TGGGCCCCCCGGCGACGCTTCCTGCTCCGCCCCTAAGTCGGGAAGGTTCCTTGCGGTTCGCGGCGTGCCG
GACGTGACAAACGGAAGCCGCACGTCTCACTAGTACCCTCGCAGACGGACAGCGCCAGGGAGCAATGGCA
GCGCGCCGACCGCGATGGGCTGTGGCCAATAGCGGCTGCTCAGCAGGGCGCGCCGAGAGCAGCGGCCGGG
AAGGGGCGGTGCGGGAGGCGGGGTGTGGGGCGGTAGTGTGGGCCCTGTTCCTGCCCGCGCGGTGTTCCGC
ATTCTGCAAGCCTCCGGAGCGCACGTCGGCAGTCGGCTCCCTCGTTGACCGAATCACCGACCTCTCTCCC
CAGCAATTCACCATGACCGAGTACAAGCCCACGGTGCGCCTCGCCACCCGCGACGACGTCCCCAGGGCCG
TACGCACCCTCGCCGCCGCGTTCGCCGACTACCCCGCCACGCGCCACACCGTCGATCCGGACCGCCACAT
CGAGCGGGTCACCGAGCTGCAAGAACTCTTCCTCACGCGCGTCGGGCTCGACATCGGCAAGGTGTGGGTC
GCGGACGACGGCGCCGCGGTGGCGGTCTGGACCACGCCGGAGAGCGTCGAAGCGGGGGCGGTGTTCGCCG
AGATCGGCCCGCGCATGGCCGAGTTGAGCGGTTCCCGGCTGGCCGCGCAGCAACAGATGGAAGGCCTCCT
GGCGCCGCACCGGCCCAAGGAGCCCGCGTGGTTCCTGGCCACCGTCGGCGTCTCGCCCGACCACCAGGGC
AAGGGTCTGGGCAGCGCCGTCGTGCTCCCCGGAGTGGAGGCGGCCGAGCGCGCCGGGGTGCCCGCCTTCC
TGGAGACCTCCGCGCCCCGCAACCTCCCCTTCTACGAGCGGCTCGGCTTCACCGTCACCGCCGACGTCGA
GGTGCCCGAAGGACCGCGCACCTGGTGCATGACCCGCAAGCCCGGTGCCGAAGGTAGAGGTTCTCTCCTC
ACTTGTGGTGATGTTGAAGAAAACCCTGGTCCAATGTCTAGACTGGACAAGAGCAAAGTCATAAACGGAG
CTCTGGAATTACTCAATGGTGTCGGTATCGAAGGCCTGACGACAAGGAAACTCGCTCAAAAGCTGGGAGT
TGAGCAGCCTACCCTGTACTGGCACGTGAAGAACAAGCGGGCCCTGCTCGATGCCCTGCCAATCGAGATG
CTGGACAGGCATCATACCCACTTCTGCCCCCTGGAAGGCGAGTCATGGCAAGACTTTCTGCGGAACAACG
CCAAGTCATACCGCTGTGCTCTCCTCTCACATCGCGACGGGGCTAAAGTGCATCTCGGCACCCGCCCAAC
AGAGAAACAGTACGAAACCCTGGAAAATCAGCTCGCGTTCCTGTGTCAGCAAGGCTTCTCCCTGGAGAAC
GCACTGTACGCTCTGTCCGCCGTGGGCCACTTTACACTGGGCTGCGTATTGGAGGAACAGGAGCATCAAG
TAGCAAAAGAGGAAAGAGAGACACCTACCACCGATTCTATGCCCCCACTTCTGAGACAAGCAATTGAGCT
GTTCGACCGGCAGGGAGCCGAACCTGCCTTCCTTTTCGGCCTGGAACTAATCATATGTGGCCTGGAGAAA
CAGCTAAAGTGCGAAAGCGGCGGGCCGACCGACGCCCTTGACGATTTTGACTTAGACATGCTCCCAGCCG
ATGCCCTTGACGACTTTGACCTTGATATGCTGCCTGCTGACGCTCTTGACGATTTTGACCTTGACATGCT
CCCCGGGTAACTAAGTAAGGATCGATCCAAGATATCGTATTCTTAACTATGTTGCTCCTTTTACGCTATG
TGGATACGCTGCTTTAATGCCTTTGTATCATGCTATTGCTTCCCGTATGGCTTTCATTTTCTCCTCCTTG
TATAAATCCTGGTTGCTGTCTCTTTATGAGGAGTTGTGGCCCGTTGTCAGGCAACGTGGCGTGGTGTGCA
CTGTGTTTGCTGACGCAACCCCCACTGGTTGGGGCATTGCCACCACCTGTCAGCTCCTTTCCGGGACTTT
CGCTTTCCCCCTCCCTATTGCCACGGCGGAACTCATCGCCGCCTGCCTTGCCCGCTGCTGGACAGGGGCT
CGGCTGTTGGGCACTGACAATTCCGTGGTGTTGTCGGGGAAGCTGACGTCCTTTCCATGGCTGCTCGCCT
GTGTTGCCACCTGGATTCTGCGCGGGACGTCCTTCTGCTACGTCCCTTCGGCCCTCAATCCAGCGGACCT
TCCTTCCCGCGGCCTGCTGCCGGCTCTGCGGCCTCTTCCGCGTCTTCGCCTTCGCCCTCAGACGAGTCGG
ATCTCCCTTTGGGCCGCCTCCCCGCCTGTTTCGCCTCGGCGTCCGGACTAGAGGTACCTTTAAGACCAAT
GACTTACAAGGCAGCTGTAGATCTTAGCCACTTTTTAAAAGAAAAGGGGGGACTGGAAGGGCTAATTCAC
TCCCAACGAAGACAAGATCTGCTTTTTGCTTGTACTGGGTCTCTCTGGTTAGACCAGATCTGAGCCTGGG
AGCTCTCTGGCTAACTAGGGAACCCACTGCTTAAGCCTCAATAAAGCTTGCCTTGAGTGCTTCAAGTAGT
GTGTGCCCGTCTGTTGTGTGACTCTGGTAACTAGAGATCCCTCAGACCCTTTTAGTCAGTGTGGAAAATC
TCTAGCAGTAGTAGTTCATGTCATCTTATTATTCAGTATTTATAACTTGCAAAGAAATGAATATCAGAGA
GTGAGAGGAACTTGTTTATTGCAGCTTATAATGGTTACAAATAAAGCAATAGCATCACAAATTTCACAAA
TAAAGCATTTTTTTCACTGCATTCTAGTTGTGGTTTGTCCAAACTCATCAATGTATCTTATCATGTCTGG
CTCTAGCTATCCCGCCCCTAACTCCGCCCATCCCGCCCCTAACTCCGCCCAGTTCCGCCCATTCTCCGCC
CCATGGCTGACTAATTTTTTTTATTTATGCAGAGGCCGAGGCCGCCTCGGCCTCTGAGCTATTCCAGAAG
TAGTGAGGAGGCTTTTTTGGAGGCCTTTCAAATATGTATCCGCTCATGAGACAATAACCCTGATAAATGC
TTCAATAATATTGAAAAAGGAAGAGTATGAGTATTCAACATTTCCGTGTCGCCCTTATTCCCTTTTTTGC
GGCATTTTGCCTTCCTGTTTTTGCTCACCCAGAAACGCTGGTGAAAGTAAAAGATGCTGAAGATCAGTTG
GGTGCACGAGTGGGTTACATCGAACTGGATCTCAACAGCGGTAAGATCCTTGAGAGTTTTCGCCCCGAAG
AACGTTTTCCAATGATGAGCACTTTTAAAGTTCTGCTATGTGGCGCGGTATTATCCCGTATTGACGCCGG
GCAAGAGCAACTCGGTCGCCGCATACACTATTCTCAGAATGACTTGGTTGAGTACTCACCAGTCACAGAA
AAGCATCTTACGGATGGCATGACAGTAAGAGAATTATGCAGTGCTGCCATAACCATGAGTGATAACACTG
CGGCCAACTTACTTCTGACAACGATCGGAGGACCGAAGGAGCTAACCGCTTTTTTGCACAACATGGGGGA
TCATGTAACTCGCCTTGATCGTTGGGAACCGGAGCTGAATGAAGCCATACCAAACGACGAGCGTGACACC
ACGATGCCTGTAGCAATGGCAACAACGTTGCGCAAACTATTAACTGGCGAACTACTTACTCTAGCTTCCC
GGCAACAATTAATAGACTGGATGGAGGCGGATAAAGTTGCAGGACCACTTCTGCGCTCGGCCCTTCCGGC
TGGCTGGTTTATTGCTGATAAATCTGGAGCCGGTGAGCGTGGGTCTCGCGGTATCATTGCAGCACTGGGG
CCAGATGGTAAGCCCTCCCGTATCGTAGTTATCTACACGACGGGGAGTCAGGCAACTATGGATGAACGAA
ATAGACAGATCGCTGAGATAGGTGCCTCACTGATTAAGCATTGGTAACTGTCAGACCAAGTTTACTCATA
TATACTTTAGATTGATTTAAAACTTCATTTTTAATTTAAAAGGATCTAGGTGAAGATCCTTTTTGATAAT
CTCATGACCAAAATCCCTTAACGTGAGTTTTCGTTCCACTGAGCGTCAGACCCCGTAGAAAAGATCAAAG
GATCTTCTTGAGATCCTTTTTTTCTGCGCGTAATCTGCTGCTTGCAAACAAAAAAACCACCGCTACCAGC
GGTGGTTTGTTTGCCGGATCAAGAGCTACCAACTCTTTTTCCGAAGGTAACTGGCTTCAGCAGAGCGCAG
ATACCAAATACTGTTCTTCTAGTGTAGCCGTAGTTAGGCCACCACTTCAAGAACTCTGTAGCACCGCCTA
CATACCTCGCTCTGCTAATCCTGTTACCAGTGGCTGCTGCCAGTGGCGATAAGTCGTGTCTTACCGGGTT
GGACTCAAGACGATAGTTACCGGATAAGGCGCAGCGGTCGGGCTGAACGGGGGGTTCGTGCACACAGCCC
AGCTTGGAGCGAACGACCTACACCGAACTGAGATACCTACAGCGTGAGCTATGAGAAAGCGCCACGCTTC
CCGAAGGGAGAAAGGCGGACAGGTATCCGGTAAGCGGCAGGGTCGGAACAGGAGAGCGCACGAGGGAGCT
TCCAGGGGGAAACGCCTGGTATCTTTATAGTCCTGTCGGGTTTCGCCACCTCTGACTTGAGCGTCGATTT
TTGTGATGCTCGTCAGGGGGGCGGAGCCTATGGAAAAACGCCAGCAACGCGGCCTTTTTACGGTTCCTGG
CCTTTTGCTGGCCTTTTGCTCACATGTTCTTTCCTGCGTTATCCCCTGATTCTGTGGATAACCGTATTAC
CGCCTTTGAGTGAGCTGATACCGCTCGCCGCAGCCGAACGACCGAGCGCAGCGAGTCAGTGAGCGAGGAA
GCGGAAGAGCGCCCAATACGCAAACCGCCTCTCCCCGCGCGTTGGCCGATTCATTAATGCAGCTGGCACG
ACAGGTTTCCCGACTGGAAAGCGGGCAGTGAGCGCAACGCAATTAATGTGAGTTAGCTCACTCATTAGGC
ACCCCAGGCTTTACACTTTATGCTTCCGGCTCGTATGTTGTGTGGAATTGTGAGCGGATAACAATTTCAC
ACAGGAAACAGCTATGACCATGATTACGCCAAGCGCGCAATTAACCCTCACTAAAGGGAACAAAAGCTGG
AGCTGCAAGCTTAATGTAGTCTTATGCAATACTCTTGTAGTCTTGCAACATGGTAACGATGAGTTAGCAA
CATGCCTTACAAGGAGAGAAAAAGCACCGTGCATGCCGATTGGTGGAAGTAAGGTGGTACGATCGTGCCT
TATTAGGAAGGCAACAGACGGGTCTGACATGGATTGGACGAACCACTGAATTGCCGCATTGCAGAGATAT
TGTATTTAAGTGCCTAGCTCGATACATAAACGGGTCTCTCTGGTTAGACCAGATCTGAGCCTGGGAGCTC
TCTGGCTAACTAGGGAACCCACTGCTTAAGCCTCAATAAAGCTTGCCTTGAGTGCTTCAAGTAGTGTGTG
CCCGTCTGTTGTGTGACTCTGGTAACTAGAGATCCCTCAGACCCTTTTAGTCAGTGTGGAAAATCTCTAG
CAGTGGCGCCCGAACAGGGACTTGAAAGCGAAAGGGAAACCAGAGGAGCTCTCTCGACGCAGGACTCGGC
TTGCTGAAGCGCGCACGGCAAGAGGCGAGGGGCGGCGACTGGTGAGTACGCCAAAAATTTTGACTAGCGG
AGGCTAGAAGGAGAGAGATGGGTGCGAGAGCGTCAGTATTAAGCGGGGGAGAATTAGATCGCGATGGGAA
AAAATTCGGTTAAGGCCAGGGGGAAAGAAAAAATATAAATTAAAACATATAGTATGGGCAAGCAGGGAGC
TAGAACGATTCGCAGTTAATCCTGGCCTGTTAGAAACATCAGAAGGCTGTAGACAAATACTGGGACAGCT
ACAACCATCCCTTCAGACAGGATCAGAAGAACTTAGATCATTATATAATACAGTAGCAACCCTCTATTGT
GTGCATCAAAGGATAGAGATAAAAGACACCAAGGAAGCTTTAGACAAGATAGAGGAAGAGCAAAACAAAA
GTAAGACCACCGCACAGCAAGCGGCCGCTGATCTTCAGACCTGGAGGAGGAGATATGAGGGACAATTGGA
GAAGTGAATTATATAAATATAAAGTAGTAAAAATTGAACCATTAGGAGTAGCACCCACCAAGGCAAAGAG
AAGAGTGGTGCAGAGAGAAAAAAGAGCAGTGGGAATAGGAGCTTTGTTCCTTGGGTTCTTGGGAGCAGCA
GGAAGCACTATGGGCGCAGCGTCAATGACGCTGACGGTACAGGCCAGACAATTATTGTCTGGTATAGTGC
AGCAGCAGAACAATTTGCTGAGGGCTATTGAGGCGCAACAGCATCTGTTGCAACTCACAGTCTGGGGCAT
CAAGCAGCTCCAGGCAAGAATCCTGGCTGTGGAAAGATACCTAAAGGATCAACAGCTCCTGGGGATTTGG
GGTTGCTCTGGAAAACTCATTTGCACCACTGCTGTGCCTTGGAATGCTAGTTGGAGTAATAAATCTCTGG
AACAGATTTGGAATCACACGACCTGGATGGAGTGGGACAGAGAAATTAACAATTACACAAGCTTAATACA
CTCCTTAATTGAAGAATCGCAAAACCAGCAAGAAAAGAATGAACAAGAATTATTGGAATTAGATAAATGG
GCAAGTTTGTGGAATTGGTTTAACATAACAAATTGGCTGTGGTATATAAAATTATTCATAATGATAGTAG
GAGGCTTGGTAGGTTTAAGAATAGTTTTTGCTGTACTTTCTATAGTGAATAGAGTTAGGCAGGGATATTC
ACCATTATCGTTTCAGACCCACCTCCCAACCCCGAGGGGAC
